>Addgene plasmid #169362 | pAW8-aid-eDSR-Turg1:kanMX6 | addgene full sequence | sequence record 333207 | Addgene NGS Result
CAAAAAGTTAGGTGTAACAGAAAATCATGAAACTATGATTTCTAATTTATATATTGGAGGATTTTCTCTA
AAAAAAAAAATACAACAAATAAAAAACACTCAATGACCTGACCATTTGATGGAGTTTAAGTCAATACCTT
CTTGAACCATTTCCCATAATGGTGAAAGTTCCCTCAAGAATTTTACTCTGTCAGAAACGGCCTTAACGAC
GTAGTCGATCCGGACGATGGCCAACCTTCCAATTCATTAAATCGAGTCCTCCATCAGATGATTTACAAGG
TTTTGCATAGAATCCCTAAGTAAGAGAAGTTGTTAGTGATTTCTTCAAGTTTACTAAAATTTACATACAA
ATGGATGATCTCTTCTCCATTGTTTCCTTTCTTCTTGCAAACGCGTTTTACAAAGAGATGACATGCTATT
TTCTGATTATTTTTTTCTATAGTTTTCTATTTTGTACGTCCTTGGGAGTCCGAAATGTAAAATCGGGGTA
TGGTTAGTAGCGGCAGCGTTCATTATGGTATATAAAAGATAAAAAGTAGGGGCAAGCGAGACAGAATGGG
ATACAAGGGCATCGTCTATAATTATAGCTAAAAATTGTATTTTAATTTGTATTTTTTGTAATTTTATTTC
TCATTGTTTTACTTAAAATGAATGCGAATTAGAGAAAACTTCAACGAAATGTCAAAATAAGCTCAGCAAA
ATATACAATTTTAGGGAAAGCGATCAGCAACTTATTCTCCGTTGTAGATTCTTTTTCTTCATAAATTCCA
ACAATGTAACTGCCAATTGATTTTTCTCTAGATGCTAATAAATTGAAACTAATGAATATAATAACACAGG
TTTTGATAAATTGTAAACTCTTACTCAAAAAAAGAATGTTAAAACTAATTTAACCTTTTTATAAAGGCTC
ATGGCGTTAAAGAGGATAGTAAAAATTCTACAATTTTTTAATTTAATGTCACAATTGTCTTGCGAATATA
ATTCTATTAATTTTCGCTAACTGCTGTTTTAGTACTATTACTTTCAATATGCCTTATATGCAACTTTAAT
TCATGAAGAATGCAATATTTTTGCAATCTTTCTTGTACTGAGCGCTTTTTATCATTTAGTACTCATTATT
TAATTTTTCAGTAAAGGGCAATAAATAAATTTGTAGAAGATGCAATGTAATCTCCTCTATCCTTTTGCTC
ATATGTTTATGAGTATACCTAGTCTAGAAAGGCTTGTATTTAAAATATTATTCAATAAAAATTCACAATT
TTTACGACATGTGCTACCATTCACTTAACTTCCTGATTATAAAATTGGTTCGTTTATACTAATTACTTAA
GTACCTTTAACTAAACAAAATGCCTATATATATATTAATTTACAATGAGTGTCAGATAAGTCACTATGTC
CGAGTGGTTAAGGAGTTAGACTCGCCATCGATGGTATGGTGCACTCTCAGTACAATCTGCTCTGATGCCG
CATAGTTAAGCCAGCCCCGACACCCGCCAACACCCGCTGACGCGCCCTGACGGGCTTGTCTGCTCCCGGC
ATCCGCTTACAGACAAGCTGTGACCGTCTCCGGGAGCTGCATGTGTCAGAGGTTTTCACCGTCATCACCG
AAACGCGCGAGACGAAAGGGCCTCGTGATACGCCTATTTTTATAGGTTAATGTCATGATAATAATGGTTT
CTTAGACGTCAGGTGGCACTTTTCGGGGAAATGTGCGCGGAACCCCTATTTGTTTATTTTTCTAAATACA
TTCAAATATGTATCCGCTCATGAGACAATAACCCTGATAAATGCTTCAATAATATTGAAAAAGGAAGAGT
ATGAGTATTCAACATTTCCGTGTCGCCCTTATTCCCTTTTTTGCGGCATTTTGCCTTCCTGTTTTTGCTC
ACCCAGAAACGCTGGTGAAAGTAAAAGATGCTGAAGATCAGTTGGGTGCACGAGTGGGTTACATCGAACT
GGATCTCAACAGCGGTAAGATCCTTGAGAGTTTTCGCCCCGAAGAACGTTTTCCAATGATGAGCACTTTT
AAAGTTCTGCTATGTGGCGCGGTATTATCCCGTATTGACGCCGGGCAAGAGCAACTCGGTCGCCGCATAC
ACTATTCTCAGAATGACTTGGTTGAGTACTCACCAGTCACAGAAAAGCATCTTACGGATGGCATGACAGT
AAGAGAATTATGCAGTGCTGCCATAACCATGAGTGATAACACTGCGGCCAACTTACTTCTGACAACGATC
GGAGGACCGAAGGAGCTAACCGCTTTTTTGCACAACATGGGGGATCATGTAACTCGCCTTGATCGTTGGG
AACCGGAGCTGAATGAAGCCATACCAAACGACGAGCGTGACACCACGATGCCTGTAGCAATGGCAACAAC
GTTGCGCAAACTATTAACTGGCGAACTACTTACTCTAGCTTCCCGGCAACAATTAATAGACTGGATGGAG
GCGGATAAAGTTGCAGGACCACTTCTGCGCTCGGCCCTTCCGGCTGGCTGGTTTATTGCTGATAAATCTG
GAGCCGGTGAGCGTGGGTCTCGCGGTATCATTGCAGCACTGGGGCCAGATGGTAAGCCCTCCCGTATCGT
AGTTATCTACACGACGGGGAGTCAGGCAACTATGGATGAACGAAATAGACAGATCGCTGAGATAGGTGCC
TCACTGATTAAGCATTGGTAACTGTCAGACCAAGTTTACTCATATATACTTTAGATTGATTTAAAACTTC
ATTTTTAATTTAAAAGGATCTAGGTGAAGATCCTTTTTGATAATCTCATGACCAAAATCCCTTAACGTGA
GTTTTCGTTCCACTGAGCGTCAGACCCCGTAGAAAAGATCAAAGGATCTTCTTGAGATCCTTTTTTTCTG
CGCGTAATCTGCTGCTTGCAAACAAAAAAACCACCGCTACCAGCGGTGGTTTGTTTGCCGGATCAAGAGC
TACCAACTCTTTTTCCGAAGGTAACTGGCTTCAGCAGAGCGCAGATACCAAATACTGTTCTTCTAGTGTA
GCCGTAGTTAGGCCACCACTTCAAGAACTCTGTAGCACCGCCTACATACCTCGCTCTGCTAATCCTGTTA
CCAGTGGCTGCTGCCAGTGGCGATAAGTCGTGTCTTACCGGGTTGGACTCAAGACGATAGTTACCGGATA
AGGCGCAGCGGTCGGGCTGAACGGGGGGTTCGTGCACACAGCCCAGCTTGGAGCGAACGACCTACACCGA
ACTGAGATACCTACAGCGTGAGCTATGAGAAAGCGCCACGCTTCCCGAAGGGAGAAAGGCGGACAGGTAT
CCGGTAAGCGGCAGGGTCGGAACAGGAGAGCGCACGAGGGAGCTTCCAGGGGGAAACGCCTGGTATCTTT
ATAGTCCTGTCGGGTTTCGCCACCTCTGACTTGAGCGTCGATTTTTGTGATGCTCGTCAGGGGGGCGGAG
CCTATGGAAAAACGCCAGCAACGCGGCCTTTTTACGGTTCCTGGCCTTTTGCTGGCCTTTTGCTCACATG
TTCTTTCCTGCGTTATCCCCTGATTCTGTGGATAACCGTATTACCGCCTTTGAGTGAGCTGATACCGCTC
GCCGCAGCCGAACGACCGAGCGCAGCGAGTCAGTGAGCGAGGAAGCGGAAGAGCGCCCAATACGCAAACC
GCCTCTCCCCGCGCGTTGGCCGATTCATTAATGCAGCTGGCACGACAGGTTTCCCGACTGGAAAGCGGGC
AGTGAGCGCAACGCAATTAATGTGAGTTAGCTCACTCATTAGGCACCCCAGGCTTTACACTTTATGCTTC
CGGCTCGTATGTTGTGTGGAATTGTGAGCGGATAACAATTTCACACAGGAAACAGCTATGACCATGATTA
CGCCAAGCTTGCATGGCGGCCGCATAACTTCGTATAGCATACATTATACGAAGTTATGCATGCTCGGTGG
GTCAGGTGGAAGTGGATCTGGTGCTATGATGGGCAGTGTCGAGCTGAATCTGAGGGAGACTGAGCTGTGT
CTTGGTCTTCCCGGTGGAGATACAGTGGCTCCGGTAACCGGAAACAAGAGAGGGTTCTCAGAGACGGTTG
ATCTGAAGCTAAATCTGAATAATGAGCCTGCAAACAAGGAAGGATCTACGACTCATGACGTCGTGACTTT
TGATTCCAAGGAGAAGAGTGCTTGTCCTAAAGATCCAGCCAAACCTCCGGCCAAGGCACAAGTTGTGGGA
TGGCCACCGGTGAGATCATACCGGAAGAACGTGATGGTTTCCTGCCAAAAATCAAGCGGTGGCCCGGAGG
CGGCGGCGTTCGTGAAGGTATCAATGGACGGAGCACCGTACTTGAGGAAAATCGATTTGAGGATGTATAA
AAGCTACGATGAGCTTTCTAATGCTTTGTCCAACATGTTCAGCTCTTTTACCATGGGCAAACATGGAGGA
GAAGAAGGAATGATAGACTTCATGAATGAGAGGAAATTGATGGATTTGGTGAATAGCTGGGACTATGTTC
CCTCTTATGAAGACAAAGACGGTGATTGGATGCTCGTCGGCGACGTTCCTTGGCCAATGTTCGTCGATAC
ATGCAAGCGTTTACGTCTCATGAAAGGATCGGATGCCATTGGTCTCGCTCCGAGGGCGATGGAGAAGTGC
AAGAGCAGAGCTTGAGCTAGCACTACGCCATATCATGCCCATCCCGCTACTTCTGCTGCTAATTAAACTT
TAAACATCTTTCCAGCATTTACTTGAACATCAAACTCTAATATCGAAATCTTTTCAAACACTTATCACAT
ACTCAAACTTAAACCAACATTAAACCTGTTAGACAAAGCCCCGGGGCTTGCCCATCTGTTTTAGACGTCA
CAGAAGGACCATGTTTATTTTAAATTTCACATACATGTGTTTAATTACCTTCATTGTATAAATTCTCGAA
ACTTTCTCCAATTCTTCGGTCAGATAAAAAATTTCTCTAGTCACCGTCTTTTATAGAGCTTTTGTCAGAT
GTTTTTCTGGATGGAATCATTGTCCAGTTACTATGCTTTTTATTTATAAGTTTGAAAGTTTAGTTAACTT
TTTGTTTTCTTTAATACATTTTTTAATCATGTCAACATTTGGGATTTGTAGAAGTAGTAAATTTTTTGTA
CATGTTGTAGAATTGGATAAGAACGAAAACAGCTAGTATGTAAAAAAAACGAAAATCCCAAATTCCGTTG
TTTGTTTGATATAGTAATATTTATAGCATTTTAGTTTCTAAAGATTTTTGATAATCTTTTACATTTGCTT
TCACATACATTCGCGCTACTACCATACATCATATCCCGCTTTCTTTAATTGCTTCCCCACAGACTCAACC
AGCGGGGCCTTCTTCTCGAGATCTGTTTAGCTTGCCTCGTCCCCGCCGGGTCACCCGGCCAGCGACATGG
AGGCCCAGAATACCCTCCTTGACAGTCTTGACGTGCGCAGCTCAGGGGCATGATGTGACTGTCGCCCGTA
CATTTAGCCCATACATCCCCATGTATAATCATTTGCATCCATACATTTTGATGGCCGCACGGCGCGAAGC
AAAAATTACGGCTCCTCGCTGCAGACCTGCGAGCAGGGAAACGCTCCCCTCACAGACGCGTTGAATTGTC
CCCACGCCGCGCCCCTGTAGAGAAATATAAAAGGTTAGGATTTGCCACTGAGGTTCTTCTTTCATATACT
TCCTTTTAAAATCTTGCTAGGATACAGTTCTCACATCACATCCGAACATAAACAACCATGGGTAAGGAAA
AGACTCACGTTTCGAGGCCGCGATTAAATTCCAACATGGATGCTGATTTATATGGGTATAAATGGGCTCG
CGATAATGTCGGGCAATCAGGTGCGACAATCTATCGATTGTATGGGAAGCCCGATGCGCCAGAGTTGTTT
CTGAAACATGGCAAAGGTAGCGTTGCCAATGATGTTACAGATGAGATGGTCAGACTAAACTGGCTGACGG
AATTTATGCCTCTTCCGACCATCAAGCATTTTATCCGTACTCCTGATGATGCATGGTTACTCACCACTGC
GATCCCCGGCAAAACAGCATTCCAGGTATTAGAAGAATATCCTGATTCAGGTGAAAATATTGTTGATGCG
CTGGCAGTGTTCCTGCGCCGGTTGCATTCGATTCCTGTTTGTAATTGTCCTTTTAACAGCGATCGCGTAT
TTCGTCTCGCTCAGGCGCAATCACGAATGAATAACGGTTTGGTTGATGCGAGTGATTTTGATGACGAGCG
TAATGGCTGGCCTGTTGAACAAGTCTGGAAAGAAATGCATAAGCTTTTGCCATTCTCACCGGATTCAGTC
GTCACTCATGGTGATTTCTCACTTGATAACCTTATTTTTGACGAGGGGAAATTAATAGGTTGTATTGATG
TTGGACGAGTCGGAATCGCAGACCGATACCAGGATCTTGCCATCCTATGGAACTGCCTCGGTGAGTTTTC
TCCTTCATTACAGAAACGGCTTTTTCAAAAATATGGTATTGATAATCCTGATATGAATAAATTGCAGTTT
CATTTGATGCTCGATGAGTTTTTCTAATCAGTACTGACAATAAAAAGATTCTTGTTTTCAAGAACTTGTC
ATTTGTATAGTTTTTTTATATTGTAGTTGTTCTATTTTAATCAAATGTTAGCGTGATTTATATTTTTTTT
CGCCTCGACATCATCTGCCCAGATGCGAAGTTAAGTGCGCAGAAAGTAATATCATGCGTCAATCGTATGT
GAATGCTGGTCGCTATACTGCTGTCGATTCGATACTAACGCCGCCATCCAGTCGACGAACTAGTATAACT
TCGTATATGGTATTATATACGAAGTTATGCGGCCGCGCGAATTCACTGGCCGTCGTTTTACAACGTCGTG
ACTGGGAAAACCCTGGCGTTACCCAACTTAATCGCCTTGCAGCACATCCCCCTTTCGCCAGCTGGCGTAA
TAGCGAAGAGGCCCGCACCGATCGCCCTTCCCAACAGTTGCGCAGCCTGAATGGCGAATGGCGCCTGATG
CGGTATTTTCTCCTTACGCATCTGTGCGGTATTTCACACCGCATACCATCGTCCGGATCAATGAAGTAGA
TGAGTTTACTACCTGTATATACTTTTTTTTTTGTCAAAGTCACTTTTATGGCATTTCCATGTTGAAGGAT
TAGCCACAGCACTAAATTTTCAGCGTATGATTGCTTTTAAATATTTAATTTTCATCGTTTTTTAATTAAT
ATTCAAAACGATTTAATGCCTTCTACATCTGAAGTCAAGCTCATAGACTCGGGTTGGGTAGCTAAAACTA
CATCTAACACGAAGGGGTATAGCCTTCTTAAAGTATACTCATGTATAAACGTTTTGGGTTCATATTTTTG
GGCCACGTGGTTTATAAAAATTCTTAACTACACCACTCGGTATCCCGCACCCGTCTACGTTTCTACGATT
TCGAGCTAATATTGAGTAAAGTGATTAGCAAAAAAAATAAAAGTACTCGTTGTCGGAGATCAAGAATTTT
TCTATTATCTCATCTAAACCACTTTCTAAAAGCGAAAAACAAAATCGTAATATGCAGCTTGAATGGGCTT
CCATAGTTTGAAAGAAAAACCCTAGCAGTACTGGCAAGGGAGACATTCCTTTTACCTGGCTAATCGCCAT
CTTCCAGCAGGCGCACCATTGCCCCTGTTTCACTATCCAGGTTACGGATATAGTTCATGACAATATTTAC
ATTGGTCCAGCCACCAGCTTGCATGATCTCCGGTATTGAAACTCCAGCGCGGGCCATATCTCGCGCGGCT
CCGACACGGGCACTGTGTCCAGACCAGGCCAGGTATCTCTGACCAGAGTCATCCTTAGCGCCGTAAATCA
ATCGATGAGTTGCTTCAAAAATCCCTTCCAGGGCGCGAGTTGATAGCTGGCTGGTGGCAGATGGCGCGGC
AACACCATTTTTTCTGACCCGGCAAAACAGGTAGTTATTCGGATCATCAGCTACACCAGAGACGGAAATC
CATCGCTCGACCAGTTTAGTTACCCCCAGGCTAAGTGCCTTCTCTACACCTGCGGTGCTAACCAGCGTTT
TCGTTCTGCCAATATGGATTAACATTCTCCCACCGTCAGTACGTGAGATATCTTTAACCCTGATCCTGGC
AATTTCGGCTATACGTAACAGGGTGTTATAAGCAATCCCCAGAAATGCCAGATTACGTATATCCTGGCAG
CGATCGCTATTTTCCATGAGTGAACGAACCTGGTCGAAATCAGTGCGTTCGAACGCTAGAGCCTGTTTTG
CACGTTCACCGGCATCAACGTTTTCTTTTCGGATCCGCCGCATAACCAGTGAAACAGCATTGCTGTCACT
TGGTCGTGGCAGCCCGGACCGACGATGAAGCATGTTTAGCTGGCCCAAATGTTGCTGGATAGTTTTTACT
GCCAGACCGCGCGCCTGAAGATATAGAAGATAATCGCGAACATCTTCAGGTTCTGCGGGAAACCATTTCC
GGTTATTCAACTTGCACCATGCCGCCCACGACCGGCAAACGGACAGAAGCATTTTCCAGGTATGCTCAGA
AAACGCCTGGCGATCCCTGAACATGTCCATCAGGTTCTTGCGAACCTCATCACTCGTTGCATCGACCGGT
AACTTTTAGATTAACATTTGTTTAAATATGAAATTAGGCAATGTAACATACTGCAGGCAAATTTTGGTGT
ACGGTAAGTAAATTGGACATATGATTTAACAAAGCGACTATAAGTCAGAAAGTGAGAATGAGATTGAAAT
AATTAATTCAACTTATTCAATTGATGATATGCCAGGATTCCTCTTCCTTTATCTTCAATGTTTCGATTAA
CAGGTCCATTATCCGGTTTTTAGTTTCGCTGCACATTGCCGAATGACAATCGGATTCCTTTAAGCTTTGC
TTTTGCCCTGTTTTCTCTCCCCAGTAATCGTTGGGTGACTGAACCATCCAGTAGCCGAGAGTTACGTTTT
TCCTGATTTAATAAATATCCATATCTATTTGTCTCGTGGTGTTTTACAGCAACTAACCGAAATTACTATT
TTGCATCATCCAACCATAAAGAGACAACAATAATTCTAGAAAACATATAACAAGTGTTTTTTTCTATTTA
CGTCTCATACGCAAAGTCCACTTTACCATGTTTTGGAAACTTGTACCCAACCATTCATTTTTCGATTTTG
TAATGAGGCTCTTTTCTTCTAACAATCATTGAGGTCATTATCATGTGTCCTCACCTATTGTTTAAATTGA
GGCTTGCGCTATTCCCAAAATTGTGGGTATTATTTTCATATATCAGTATCTGCAATTTCGGTTCAACTCC
GGAAGCTCGGTACCCAACTGTGGGAATACTCAGGTATCGTAAGATGCAAGAGTTCGAATCTCTTAGCAAC
CATTATTTTTTTTCTCTCAACATAACGAGAACACACAGGGGCGCTATCGCACAGAATCAAATTCGATGAC
TGGAAATTTTTTGTTAATTTCAGAGGTCGCCTGACGCATATACCTTTTTCAACTGAAAAATTGGGAGAAA
AAGGAAAGGTGAGAGCGCCGGAACCGGCTTTTCATATAGAATAGAGAAGCGTTCATGACTAAATGCTTGC
ATCACAATACTTGAAGTTGACAATATTATTTAAGGACCTATTGTTTTTTCCAATAGGTGGTTAGCAATCG
TCTTACTTTCTAACTTTTCTTACCTTTTACATTTCAGCAATATATATATATATATATATATATATTTCAA
GGATATACCATTGTAATGTCTGCCCCTAAGAAGATCGTCGTTTTGCCAGGTGACCACGTTGGTCAAGAAA
TCACAGCCGAAGCCATTAAGGTTCTTAAAGCTATTTCTGATGTTCGTTCCAATGTCAAGTTCGATTTCGA
AAATCATTTAATTGGTGGTGCTGCTATCGATGCTACAGGTGTTCCACTTCCAGATGAGGCGCTGGAAGCC
TCCAAGAAGGCTGATGCCGTTTTGTTAGGTGCTGTGGGTGGTCCTAAATGGGGTACCGGTAGTGTTAGAC
CTGAACAAGGTTTACTAAAAATCCGTAAAGAACTTCAATTGTACGCCAACTTAAGACCATGTAACTTTGC
ATCCGACTCTCTTTTAGACTTATCTCCAATCAAGCCACAATTTGCTAAAGGTACTGACTTCGTTGTTGTT
AGAGAATTAGTGGGAGGTATTTACTTTGGTAAGAGAAAGGAAGACGATGGTGATGGTGTCGCTTGGGATA
GTGAACAATACACCGTTCCAGAAGTGCAAAGAATCACAAGAATGGCCGCTTTCATGGCCCTACAACATGA
GCCACCATTGCCTATTTGGTCCTTGGATAAAGCTAATGTTTTGGCCTCTTCAAGATTATGGAGAAAAACT
GTGGAGGAAACCATCAAGAACGAATTTCCTACATTGAAAGTTCAACATCAATTGATTGATTCTGCCGCCA
TGATCCTAGTTAAGAACCCAACCCACCTAAATGGTATTATAATCACCAGCAACATGTTTGGTGATATCAT
CTCCGATGAAGCCTCCGTTATCCCAGGCTCCTTGGGTTTGTTGCCATCTGCGTCCTTGGCCTCTTTGCCA
GACAAGAACACCGCATTTGGTTTGTACGAACCATGCCATGGTTCCGCTCCAGATTTGCCAAAGAATAAGG
TCAACCCTATCGCCACTATCTTGTCTGCTGCAATGATGTTGAAATTGTCATTGAACTTGCCTGAAGAAGG
TAAAGCCATTGAAGATGCAGTTAAAAAGGTTTTGGATGCAGGTATCAGAACTGGTGATTTAGGTGGTTCC
AACAGTACCACCGAAGTCGGTGATGCTGTCGCCGAAGAAGTTAAGAAAATCCTTGCTTAAAAAGATTCTC
TTTTTTTGTGATATTTGTACATAAACTTTATAAATGAAATTCATAATAGAAACGACACGAAATTACAAAA
TGGAATATGTTCATAGGGTAGACGAAACTATATACGCAATCTACATACATTTATCAAGAAGGAGAAAAAG
GAGGATGTAAAGGAATACAGGTAAGCAAATTGATACTAATGGCTCAACGTGATAAGGAAAAAGAATTGCA
CTTTAACATTAATATTGACAAGGAGGAGGGCATCACA
Features (pLannotate 1.2.2; 22 found; start..end, strand, type, name):
    103..243     -  CDS            NFS1 (fragment): NFS1_YEAST - Also known as SPL1 From Saccharomyces cerevisiae (strain ATCC 204508 / S288c) (Baker's yeast).
    349..414     -  CDS            hus5 (fragment): UBC9_SCHPO - Also known as ubc9. Experimental evidence at protein level: Swiss-Prot protein existence level 1. Catalyzes the covalent attachment of ubiquitin-like protein SUMO/Smt3 to other proteins. Required for efficient recovery from DNA damage or S-phase arrest and normal mitosis. This may be as part of a checkpoint independent recovery process. From Schizosaccharomyces pombe (strain 972 / ATCC 24843) (Fission yeast).
    575..1356    +  rep_origin     ars1: Schizosaccharomyces pombe autonomously replicating sequence ars1
   1435..1484    -  misc_feature   bom (fragment): basis of mobility region from pBR322
   1586..1621    -  CDS            rop (fragment): Rop protein, which maintains plasmids at low copy number; rop
   1716..1820    +  promoter       AmpR promoter: bla
   1821..2681    +  CDS            AmpR: β-lactamase; bla; confers resistance to ampicillin, carbenicillin, and related antibiotics
   2852..3440    +  rep_origin     ori: high-copy-number ColE1/pMB1/pBR322/pUC origin of replication
   3623..3715    +  CDS            lacI (fragment): lac repressor; lacI; The lac repressor binds to the lac operator to inhibit transcription in E. coli. This inhibition can be relieved by adding lactose or isopropyl-β-D-thiogalactopyranoside (IPTG).
   3728..3749    +  protein_bind   CAP binding site: CAP binding activates transcription in the presence of cAMP. E. coli catabolite activator protein
   3764..3794    +  promoter       lac promoter: promoter for the E. coli lac operon
   3798..3820    +  protein_bind   lac operator (fragment): The lac repressor binds to the lac operator to inhibit transcription in E. coli. This inhibition can be relieved by adding lactose or isopropyl-β-D-thiogalactopyranoside (IPTG). lac repressor encoded by lacI
   3874..3907    +  protein_bind   loxP: Cre-mediated recombination occurs in the 8-bp core sequence (GCATACAT). Cre recombinase
   3946..4635    +  CDS            auxin-inducible degron: auxin-responsive IAA17 protein; Arabidopsis thaliana AXR3; acts as an auxin-inducible degron (AID) in the presence of TIR1
   5384..6740    +  gene           kanMX: yeast selectable marker conferring kanamycin resistance (Wach et al., 1994)
   6831..6988    +  CDS            lacZα (fragment): LacZα fragment of β-galactosidase; lacZ fragment
   6994..7045    -  misc_feature   bom (fragment): basis of mobility region from pBR322
   7620..8612    -  CDS            Cre: site-specific recombinase Cre is a site-specific recombinase from bacteriophage P1. Recombination occurs at loxP sequences.
   8662..8700    -  CDS            Cre (fragment): site-specific recombinase Cre is a site-specific recombinase from bacteriophage P1. Recombination occurs at loxP sequences.
   8702..9308    -  promoter       nmt1 promoter (fragment): wild-type nmt1 promoter from Schizosaccharomyces pombe, conferring strong thiamine-repressible expression
   9326..9715    +  promoter       LEU2 promoter: S. cerevisiae LEU2
   9746..10837   +  CDS            LEU2: LEU3_YEAST - Experimental evidence at protein level: Swiss-Prot protein existence level 1. Catalyzes the oxidation of 3-carboxy-2-hydroxy-4- methylpentanoate (3-isopropylmalate) to 3-carboxy-4-methyl-2- oxopentanoate. The product decarboxylates to 4-methyl-2 oxopentanoate. From Saccharomyces cerevisiae (strain ATCC 204508 / S288c) (Baker's yeast).
