[The description below was written by a language model from this plasmid's Addgene catalogue record and pLannotate feature annotations shown in this document.]
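Description:
pAW8-aid-eDSR-Turg1:kanMX6 is an 11.1 kb fission yeast shuttle plasmid, catalogued as built on a pUC19 backbone, that carries a C-terminal degron tagging cassette for Schizosaccharomyces pombe. In E. coli it replicates from the high-copy ColE1/pUC origin and is selected with ampicillin through the bla gene. For yeast it carries the S. pombe ars1 autonomously replicating sequence and the S. cerevisiae LEU2 gene with its own promoter, which serves as an auxotrophic marker for keeping the plasmid in leucine-requiring strains.

The payload begins with a loxP site, followed by the Arabidopsis thaliana IAA17 (AXR3) auxin-inducible degron coding sequence. A protein fused to this degron is targeted for degradation when auxin is added to cells expressing TIR1. The kanMX marker lies downstream and provides G418 selection in yeast. The interval between the degron and kanMX has no annotated features. From the plasmid name, it presumably holds the eDSR element and the urg1 terminator (Turg1), but the record does not define these parts or say how they work. Elsewhere on the plasmid, Cre recombinase is placed under the thiamine-repressible nmt1 promoter. This layout is consistent with Cre-mediated cassette exchange, in which plasmid-expressed Cre swaps the cassette into a pre-marked chromosomal locus so that the degron is fused to the 3' end of a target gene. However, only one loxP site is annotated, and a second, variant lox site, if present, was not detected. Short fragments annotated as NFS1, hus5, rop, bom, lacI and lacZα appear to be backbone or cloning remnants. The construct is intended for generating conditional depletion alleles of S. pombe genes.
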