Addgene plasmid #169362: pAW8-aid-eDSR-Turg1:kanMX6
Purpose: C-terminal aid-eDSR degron cassette with kanMX6 marker for S. pombe
Depositing lab: Tony Carr. Depositing organization: University of Sussex.
Backbone
  Vector backbone: pUC19
  Vector type: Yeast Expression
Growth in bacteria
  Bacterial resistance: Ampicillin, 100 μg/mL
  Growth temperature: 37°C
  Growth strain: DH5alpha
  Copy number: High Copy
Gene/Insert
  Gene/Insert name: auxin-inducible degron (aid)
  Species: A. thaliana (mustard weed)
  Cloning method: Gibson Cloning
Terms and licenses: Academic/Nonprofit Terms; Industry Terms: Not Available to Industry
How to cite: pAW8-aid-eDSR-Turg1:kanMX6 was a gift from Tony Carr (Addgene plasmid # 169362 ; http://n2t.net/addgene:169362 ; RRID:Addgene_169362)
